>Addgene plasmid #212341 | pTwist-SARS-CoV-2 Spike-deltaC18 T716I (ATT) | addgene full sequence | sequence record 433115 | Addgene NGS Result
ATGTTTGTGTTCCTCGTTCTCCTGCCCCTCGTTTCTTCCCAATGCGTGAACCTCACAACTAGAACGCAGC
TCCCACCCGCTTACACGAACTCTTTTACTCGTGGAGTATACTATCCCGATAAAGTCTTTAGGTCCAGTGT
CCTTCATTCTACTCAAGACCTTTTCCTGCCATTCTTCTCAAATGTCACCTGGTTCCATGCTATCCACGTT
TCTGGCACCAACGGAACTAAACGATTTGATAATCCCGTCTTGCCATTTAACGATGGCGTATACTTTGCCT
CAACGGAGAAGTCCAACATTATCCGGGGATGGATATTTGGCACCACCCTGGACTCCAAGACACAGTCTCT
CCTCATTGTGAACAACGCCACCAATGTCGTCATCAAAGTCTGTGAATTTCAATTTTGTAACGATCCCTTT
CTCGGGGTTTATTATCATAAGAATAACAAGTCTTGGATGGAGTCAGAGTTCCGCGTTTACAGTTCCGCTA
ACAACTGTACTTTTGAGTACGTTTCCCAACCATTTCTCATGGATCTTGAAGGGAAGCAAGGCAACTTCAA
GAATCTCCGCGAATTTGTGTTTAAGAATATAGACGGCTACTTCAAAATTTATAGCAAGCATACCCCGATA
AATCTGGTTCGGGATCTCCCTCAAGGCTTCTCCGCGTTGGAACCCCTCGTGGACTTGCCGATTGGCATCA
ACATCACCCGGTTCCAAACCCTTCTTGCCCTTCATCGAAGCTACCTCACGCCTGGCGACAGTAGTAGTGG
TTGGACAGCGGGCGCAGCAGCCTACTATGTGGGATATTTGCAACCACGCACCTTTCTTCTCAAATATAAC
GAAAACGGAACAATTACCGATGCCGTAGACTGTGCCCTCGATCCCCTGTCCGAAACTAAATGCACACTCA
AGTCCTTCACAGTTGAGAAAGGCATATACCAAACCAGTAACTTCCGCGTCCAACCCACCGAATCCATTGT
TCGATTCCCTAACATCACCAATTTGTGTCCTTTCGGTGAAGTATTTAATGCCACTCGATTTGCATCAGTT
TATGCCTGGAATCGCAAGCGAATATCAAATTGTGTTGCAGATTATAGTGTCCTGTATAATAGCGCATCAT
TCAGCACTTTTAAGTGTTATGGGGTCAGCCCTACGAAATTGAATGACTTGTGTTTTACCAACGTTTACGC
AGATTCTTTCGTCATACGCGGCGACGAAGTCCGACAGATTGCACCGGGGCAAACCGGAAAGATAGCAGAC
TATAATTATAAGTTGCCGGATGACTTCACCGGCTGCGTTATAGCATGGAACTCCAATAATCTCGATTCAA
AAGTCGGCGGCAACTATAATTATCTTTACCGCCTGTTTCGCAAGTCAAATCTGAAGCCCTTTGAACGTGA
CATCTCCACCGAAATTTATCAAGCTGGCAGCACCCCATGTAATGGAGTGGAAGGGTTTAACTGTTATTTT
CCCCTTCAATCATACGGATTTCAACCAACAAATGGGGTGGGCTATCAACCATATCGGGTGGTAGTCTTGA
GCTTTGAGCTGCTCCACGCACCGGCTACAGTTTGCGGACCGAAGAAAAGCACTAACCTGGTGAAGAATAA
ATGTGTGAACTTCAACTTTAATGGGCTCACCGGAACAGGGGTGCTGACAGAATCAAACAAGAAATTTCTC
CCTTTTCAACAATTTGGTAGAGACATTGCCGATACCACAGATGCCGTCCGCGATCCGCAAACACTGGAAA
TCCTCGATATAACACCCTGTAGCTTCGGCGGGGTCAGCGTGATAACTCCCGGAACGAACACATCCAACCA
AGTGGCTGTCCTGTATCAAGATGTCAACTGTACCGAAGTCCCTGTGGCGATACACGCCGACCAACTGACA
CCCACCTGGAGAGTCTACTCAACAGGTTCCAATGTCTTTCAAACTAGAGCGGGTTGTCTCATTGGCGCTG
AGCATGTCAATAATTCATACGAATGTGATATTCCTATTGGGGCAGGAATCTGTGCGTCTTATCAAACTCA
AACGAACTCACCACGGCGCGCTCGCTCAGTAGCCAGCCAGTCCATAATCGCCTATACCATGAGTCTCGGG
GCTGAGAACTCCGTGGCTTATTCAAACAATTCCATCGCAATCCCAATTAACTTTACCATTAGCGTTACCA
CGGAAATCTTGCCCGTCAGCATGACTAAGACGAGCGTAGACTGTACGATGTATATCTGTGGGGATTCCAC
CGAGTGTAGCAACCTCTTGCTTCAATACGGGTCTTTCTGTACTCAACTCAACCGAGCATTGACCGGAATT
GCGGTCGAACAAGACAAGAATACCCAAGAGGTGTTCGCACAAGTAAAGCAAATATACAAAACGCCGCCAA
TCAAAGATTTTGGCGGGTTTAATTTTAGCCAAATACTGCCAGACCCATCTAAGCCTTCAAAACGCAGCTT
TATCGAGGATCTGCTGTTCAACAAAGTTACGTTGGCTGACGCGGGTTTCATTAAGCAGTATGGGGATTGT
TTGGGAGACATTGCGGCCCGCGACCTTATCTGTGCTCAAAAATTCAATGGGTTGACAGTTCTGCCCCCTC
TGCTCACTGATGAGATGATTGCACAGTATACATCAGCATTGTTGGCAGGAACCATTACATCCGGCTGGAC
TTTTGGCGCGGGTGCGGCCCTTCAAATACCTTTCGCTATGCAAATGGCTTACAGATTCAATGGGATTGGT
GTCACGCAAAATGTATTGTATGAAAATCAGAAGCTGATCGCTAATCAATTTAACAGCGCGATTGGCAAGA
TCCAAGATTCACTGTCAAGCACAGCGTCCGCCCTCGGCAAACTCCAAGATGTTGTGAATCAAAACGCCCA
GGCCCTGAATACCCTCGTGAAGCAACTGAGTTCTAACTTCGGCGCAATCTCCAGCGTCCTCAACGACATA
TTGTCCAGACTTGATAAGGTGGAAGCCGAGGTGCAAATTGATCGGCTCATCACAGGCAGGCTCCAGTCAC
TCCAAACTTATGTGACACAACAGTTGATCCGGGCTGCTGAGATACGAGCAAGCGCCAACCTGGCCGCCAC
TAAAATGTCAGAGTGCGTGCTCGGGCAGTCCAAACGGGTTGACTTTTGTGGCAAGGGCTATCACTTGATG
TCCTTCCCCCAATCCGCCCCACATGGAGTGGTCTTTCTCCACGTCACTTATGTCCCTGCTCAAGAGAAGA
ACTTTACGACAGCTCCAGCAATCTGTCACGATGGCAAAGCGCACTTTCCCAGGGAAGGCGTTTTCGTCAG
TAATGGCACGCATTGGTTTGTGACCCAAAGGAATTTCTATGAACCCCAAATCATAACCACTGACAATACA
TTTGTCTCAGGCAACTGTGATGTGGTCATTGGGATCGTGAACAACACGGTATATGATCCCCTGCAACCCG
AGTTGGATAGCTTCAAAGAGGAATTGGATAAATACTTTAAGAATCATACTTCACCCGATGTTGATCTCGG
GGACATATCAGGAATAAATGCAAGTGTCGTCAACATTCAGAAAGAGATTGATCGCCTTAATGAGGTCGCC
AAGAACTTGAATGAATCTTTGATCGACTTGCAAGAACTGGGCAAATACGAACAATATATTAAATGGCCCT
GGTACATTTGGTTGGGCTTTATCGCCGGACTTATAGCTATCGTTATGGTCACAATTATGTTGTGCTGTAT
GACTAGCTGTTGTTCCTGCTTGAAAGGATGTTGCAGTTGCGGATCTTGTTGTAAATAAAGGATCCTCTAG
AAGTTGTCTCCTCCTGCACTGACTGACTGATACAATCGATTTCTGGATCCGCAGGCCTAATCAACCTCTG
GATTACAAAATTTGTGAAAGATTGACTGGTATTCTTAACTATGTTGCTCCTTTTACGCTATGTGGATACG
CTGCTTTAATGCCTTTGTATCATGCTATTGCTTCCCGTATGGCTTTCATTTTCTCCTCCTTGTATAAATC
CTGGTTGCTGTCTCTTTATGAGGAGTTGTGGCCCGTTGTCAGGCAACGTGGCGTGGTGTGCACTGTGTTT
GCTGACGCAACCCCCACTGGTTGGGGCATTGCCACCACCTGTCAGCTCCTTTCCGGGACTTTCGCTTTCC
CCCTCCCTATTGCCACGGCGGAACTCATCGCCGCCTGCCTTGCCCGCTGCTGGACAGGGGCTCGGCTGTT
GGGCACTGACAATTCCGTGGTGTTGTCGGGGAAGCTGACGTCCTTTCCATGGCTGCTCGCCTGTGTTGCC
ACCTGGATTCTGCGCGGGACGTCCTTCTGCTACGTCCCTTCGGCCCTCAATCCAGCGGACCTTCCTTCCC
GCGGCCTGCTGCCGGCTCTGCGGCCTCTTCCGCGTCTTCGCCTTCGCCCTCAGACGAGTCGGATCTCCCT
TTGGGCCGCCTCCCCGCCTGTCTAGCTTGACTGACTGAGATACAGCGTACCTTCAGCTCACAGACATGAT
AAGATACATTGATGAGTTTGGACAAACCACAACTAGAATGCAGTGAAAAAAATGCTTTATTTGTGAAATT
TGTGATGCTATTGCTTTATTTGTAACCATTATAAGCTGCAATAAACAAGTTAACAACAACAATTGCATTC
ATTTTATGTTTCAGGTTCAGGGGGAGGTGTGGGAGGTTTTTTAAAGCAAGTAAAACCTCTACAAATGTGG
TATTGGCCCATCTCTATCGGTATCGTAGCATAACCCCTTGGGGCCTCTAAACGGGTCTTGAGGGGTTTTT
TGTGCCCCTCGGGCCGGATTGCTATCTACCGGCATTGGCGCAGAAAAAAATGCCTGATGCGACGCTGCGC
GTCTTATACTCCCACATATGCCAGATTCAGCAACGGATACGGCTTCCCCAACTTGCCCACTTCCATACGT
GTCCTCCTTACCAGAAATTTATCCTTAAGGTCGTCAGCTATCCTGCAGGCGATCTCTCGATTTCGATCAA
GACATTCCTTTAATGGTCTTTTCTGGACACCACTAGGGGTCAGAAGTAGTTCATCAAACTTTCTTCCCTC
CCTAATCTCATTGGTTACCTTGGGCTATCGAAACTTAATTAAGCGATCTGCATCTCAATTAGTCAGCAAC
CATAGTCCCGCCCCTAACTCCGCCCATCCCGCCCCTAACTCCGCCCAGTTCCGCCCATTCTCCGCCCCAT
CGCTGACTAATTTTTTTTATTTATGCAGAGGCCGAGGCCGCCTCGGCCTCTGAGCTATTCCAGAAGTAGT
GAGGAGGCTTTTTTGGAGGCCTAGGCTTTTGCAAAGGAGGTAGCCAACATGATTGAACAAGATGGATTGC
ACGCAGGTTCTCCCGCCGCTTGGGTGGAGAGGCTATTCGGCTATGACTGGGCACAACAGACAATCGGCTG
CTCTGATGCCGCCGTGTTCCGGCTGTCAGCGCAGGGGCGCCCGGTTCTTTTTGTCAAGACCGACCTGTCC
GGTGCCCTGAATGAACTCCAGGACGAGGCAGCGCGGCTATCGTGGCTGGCCACGACGGGCGTTCCTTGCG
CAGCTGTGCTCGACGTTGTCACTGAAGCGGGAAGGGACTGGCTGCTATTGGGCGAAGTGCCGGGGCAGGA
TCTCCTGTCATCTCACCTTGCTCCTGCCGAGAAAGTATCCATCATGGCTGATGCAATGCGGCGGCTGCAT
ACGCTTGATCCGGCTACCTGCCCATTCGACCACCAAGCGAAACATCGCATCGAGCGAGCACGTACTCGGA
TGGAAGCCGGTCTTGTCGATCAGGATGATCTGGACGAAGAGCATCAGGGGCTCGCGCCAGCCGAACTGTT
CGCCAGGCTCAAGGCGCGGATGCCCGACGGCGAGGATCTCGTCGTGACCCACGGCGATGCCTGCTTGCCG
AATATCATGGTGGAAAATGGCCGCTTTTCTGGATTCATCGACTGTGGCCGGCTGGGTGTGGCGGACCGCT
ATCAGGACATAGCGTTGGCTACCCGTGATATTGCTGAAGAGCTTGGCGGCGAATGGGCTGACCGCTTCCT
CGTGCTTTACGGTATCGCCGCTCCCGATTCGCAGCGCATCGCCTTCTATCGCCTTCTTGACGAGTTCTTC
TAGTATGTAAGCCCTGTGCCTTCTAGTTGCCAGCCATCTGTTGTTTGCCCCTCCCCCGTGCCTTCCTTGA
CCCTGGAAGGTGCCACTCCCACTGTCCTTTCCTAATAAAATGAGGAAATTGCATCGCATTGTCTGAGTAG
GTGTCATTCTATTCTGGGGGGTGGGGTGGGGCAGGACAGCAAGGGGGAGGATTGGGAAGACAATAGCAGG
CATGCTGGGGATGCGGTGGGCTCTATGGTTAATTAACCAGTCAAGTCAGCTACTTGGCGAGATCGACTTG
TCTGGGTTTCGACTACGCTCAGAATTGCGTCAGTCAAGTTCGATCTGGTCCTTGCTATTGCACCCGTTCT
CCGATTACGAGTTTCATTTAAATCATGTGAGCAAAAGGCCAGCAAAAGGCCAGGAACCGTAAAAAGGCCG
CGTTGCTGGCGTTTTTCCATAGGCTCCGCCCCCCTGACGAGCATCACAAAAATCGACGCTCAAGTCAGAG
GTGGCGAAACCCGACAGGACTATAAAGATACCAGGCGTTTCCCCCTGGAAGCTCCCTCGTGCGCTCTCCT
GTTCCGACCCTGCCGCTTACCGGATACCTGTCCGCCTTTCTCCCTTCGGGAAGCGTGGCGCTTTCTCATA
GCTCACGCTGTAGGTATCTCAGTTCGGTGTAGGTCGTTCGCTCCAAGCTGGGCTGTGTGCACGAACCCCC
CGTTCAGCCCGACCGCTGCGCCTTATCCGGTAACTATCGTCTTGAGTCCAACCCGGTAAGACACGACTTA
TCGCCACTGGCAGCAGCCACTGGTAACAGGATTAGCAGAGCGAGGTATGTAGGCGGTGCTACAGAGTTCT
TGAAGTGGTGGCCTAACTACGGCTACACTAGAAGAACAGTATTTGGTATCTGCGCTCTGCTGAAGCCAGT
TACCTTCGGAAAAAGAGTTGGTAGCTCTTGATCCGGCAAACAAACCACCGCTGGTAGCGGTGGTTTTTTT
GTTTGCAAGCAGCAGATTACGCGCAGAAAAAAAGGATCTCAAGAAGATCCTTTGATCTTTTCTACGGGGT
CTGACGCTCAGTGGAACGAAAACTCACGTTAAGGGATTTTGGTCATGAGATTATCAAAAAGGATCTTCAC
CTAGATCCTTTTAAATTAAAAATGAAGTTTTAAATCAATCTAAAGTATATATGAGTAAACTTGGTCTGAC
AGTTACCAATGCTTAATCAGTGAGGCACCTATCTCAGCGATCTGTCTATTTCGTTCATCCATAGTTGCAT
TTAAATTTCCGAACTCTCCAAGGCCCTCGTCGGAAAATCTTCAAACCTTTCGTCCGATCCATCTTGCAGG
CTACCTCTCGAACGAACTATCGCAAGTCTCTTGGCCGGCCTTGCGCCTTGGCTATTGCTTGGCAGCGCCT
ATCGCCAGGTATTACTCCAATCCCGAATATCCGAGATCGGGATCACCCGAGAGAAGTTCAACCTACATCC
TCAATCCCGATCTATCCGAGATCCGAGGAATATCGAAATCGGGGCGCGCCTGGTGTACCGAGAACGATCC
TCTCAGTGCGAGTCTCGACGATCCATATCGTTGCTTGGCAGTCAGCCAGTCGGAATCCAGCTTGGGACCC
AGGAAGTCCAATCGTCAGATATTGTACTCAAGCCTGGTCACGGCAGCGTACCGATCTGTTTAAACCTAGA
TATTGATAGTCTGATCGGTCAACGTATAATCGAGTCCTAGCTTTTGCAAACATCTATCAAGAGACAGGAT
CAGCAGGAGGCTTTCGCATGAGTATTCAACATTTCCGTGTCGCCCTTATTCCCTTTTTTGCGGCATTTTG
CCTTCCTGTTTTTGCTCACCCAGAAACGCTGGTGAAAGTAAAAGATGCTGAAGATCAGTTGGGTGCGCGA
GTGGGTTACATCGAACTGGATCTCAACAGCGGTAAGATCCTTGAGAGTTTTCGCCCCGAAGAACGCTTTC
CAATGATGAGCACTTTTAAAGTTCTGCTATGTGGCGCGGTATTATCCCGTATTGACGCCGGGCAAGAGCA
ACTCGGTCGCCGCATACACTATTCTCAGAATGACTTGGTTGAGTATTCACCAGTCACAGAAAAGCATCTT
ACGGATGGCATGACAGTAAGAGAATTATGCAGTGCTGCCATAACCATGAGTGATAACACTGCGGCCAACT
TACTTCTGACAACGATTGGAGGACCGAAGGAGCTAACCGCTTTTTTGCACAACATGGGGGATCATGTAAC
TCGCCTTGATCGTTGGGAACCGGAGCTGAATGAAGCCATACCAAACGACGAGCGTGACACCACGATGCCT
GTAGCAATGGCAACAACCTTGCGTAAACTATTAACTGGCGAACTACTTACTCTAGCTTCCCGGCAACAGT
TGATAGACTGGATGGAGGCGGATAAAGTTGCAGGACCACTTCTGCGCTCGGCCCTTCCGGCTGGCTGGTT
TATTGCTGATAAATCTGGAGCCGGTGAGCGTGGGTCTCGCGGTATCATTGCAGCACTGGGGCCAGATGGT
AAGCCCTCCCGTATCGTAGTTATCTACACGACGGGGAGTCAGGCAACTATGGATGAACGAAATAGACAGA
TCGCTGAGATAGGTGCCTCACTGATTAAGCATTGGTAACCGATTCTAGGTGCATTGGCGCAGAAAAAAAT
GCCTGATGCGACGCTGCGCGTCTTATACTCCCACATATGCCAGATTCAGCAACGGATACGGCTTCCCCAA
CTTGCCCACTTCCATACGTGTCCTCCTTACCAGAAATTTATCCTTAAGATCCCGAATCGTTTAAACTCGA
CTCTGGCTCTATCGAATCTCCGTCGTTTCGAGCTTACGCGAACAGCCGTGGCGCTCATTTGCTCGTCGGG
CATCGAATCTCGTCAGCTATCGTCAGCTTACCTTTTTGGCAGCGATCGCGGCTCCCGACATCTTGGACCA
TTAGCTCCACAGGTATCTTCTTCCCTCTAGTGGTCATAACAGCAGCTTCAGCTACCTCTCAATTCAAAAA
ACCCCTCAAGACCCGTTTAGAGGCCCCAAGGGGTTATGCTATCAATCGTTGCGTTACACACACAAAAAAC
CAACACACATCCATCTTCGATGGATAGCGATTTTATTATCTAACTGCTGATCGAGTGTAGCCAGATCTAG
TAATCAATTACGGGGTCATTAGTTCATAGCCCATATATGGAGTTCCGCGTTACATAACTTACGGTAAATG
GCCCGCCTGGCTGACCGCCCAACGACCCCCGCCCATTGACGTCAATAATGACGTATGTTCCCATAGTAAC
GCCAATAGGGACTTTCCATTGACGTCAATGGGTGGAGTATTTACGGTAAACTGCCCACTTGGCAGTACAT
CAAGTGTATCATATGCCAAGTACGCCCCCTATTGACGTCAATGACGGTAAATGGCCCGCCTGGCATTATG
CCCAGTACATGACCTTATGGGACTTTCCTACTTGGCAGTACATCTACGTATTAGTCATCGCTATTACCAT
GCTGATGCGGTTTTGGCAGTACATCAATGGGCGTGGATAGCGGTTTGACTCACGGGGATTTCCAAGTCTC
CACCCCATTGACGTCAATGGGAGTTTGTTTTGGCACCAAAATCAACGGGACTTTCCAAAATGTCGTAACA
ACTCCGCCCCATTGACGCAAATGGGCGGTAGGCGTGTACGGTGGGAGGTCTATATAAGCAGAGCTGGTTT
AGTGAACCGTCAGATCGCCTGGAGACGCCATCCACGCTGTTTTGACCTCCATAGAAGACACCGGGACCGA
TCCAGCCTCCCCTCGAAGCTTACATGTGGTACCGAGCTCGGATCCTGAGAACTTCAGGGTGAGTCTATGG
GACCCTTGATGTTTTCTTTCCCCTTCTTTTCTATGGTTAAGTTCATGTCATAGGAAGGGGAGAAGTAACA
GGGTACACATATTGACCAAATCAGGGTAATTTTGCATTTGTAATTTTAAAAAATGCTTTCTTCTTTTAAT
ATACTTTTTTGTTTATCTTATTTCTAATACTTTCCCTAATCTCTTTCTTTCAGGGCAATAATGATACAAT
GTATCATGCCTCTTTGCACCATTCTAAAGAATAACAGTGATAATTTCTGGGTTAAGGCAATAGCAATATT
TCTGCATATAAATATTTCTGCATATAAATTGTAACTGATGTAAGAGGTTTCATATTGCTAATAGCAGCTA
CAATCCAGCTACCATTCTGCTTTTATTTTATGGTTGGGATAAGGCTGGATTATTCTGAGTCCAAGCTAGG
CCCTTTTGCTAATCATGTTCATACCTCTTATCTTCCTCCCACAGCTCCTGGGCAACGTGCTGGTCTGTGT
GCTGGCCCATCACTTTGGCAAAGGCGGCCGCC
Features (pLannotate 1.2.2; 21 found; start..end, strand, type, name):
      1..3765    +  CDS            S: SPIKE_SARS2 - Experimental evidence at protein level: Swiss-Prot protein existence level 1. [Spike glycoprotein]: May down-regulate host tetherin (BST2) by lysosomal degradation, thereby counteracting its antiviral activity. From Severe acute respiratory syndrome coronavirus 2 (2019-nCoV) (SARS-CoV-2).
   3839..4427    +  misc_feature   WPRE: woodchuck hepatitis virus posttranscriptional regulatory element
   4480..4601    -  polyA_signal   SV40 poly(A) signal: SV40 polyadenylation signal
   4624..4693    -  CDS            large T antigen (fragment): large T antigen from SV40 (simian virus 40)
   4716..4762    +  terminator     T7 terminator: transcription terminator for bacteriophage T7 RNA polymerase
   4792..4928    +  terminator     rrnG terminator: transcription terminator from the E. coli ribosomal RNA rrnG operon (Albrechtsen et al., 1991)
   4973..5044    +  misc_feature   3' β-globin insulator: insulator downstream of the human β-globin locus (Farrell et al., 2002)
   5089..5285    +  promoter       SV40 promoter: SV40 early promoter
   5299..6090    +  CDS            neo: KKA2_KLEPN - Also known as kan, nptII. Experimental evidence at protein level: Swiss-Prot protein existence level 1. Resistance to kanamycin, neomycin, paromomycin, ribostamycin, butirosin and gentamicin B. From Klebsiella pneumoniae.
   6104..6328    +  polyA_signal   bGH poly(A) signal: bovine growth hormone polyadenylation signal
   6524..7112    -  rep_origin     ori: high-copy-number ColE1/pMB1/pBR322/pUC origin of replication
   7284..7348    -  CDS            bla(M) (fragment): β-lactamase lacking the signal sequence; bla(M); allows cytosolic expression of β-lactamase
   7858..8718    +  CDS            AmpR: β-lactamase; bla; confers resistance to ampicillin, carbenicillin, and related antibiotics
   8731..8867    +  terminator     rrnG terminator: transcription terminator from the E. coli ribosomal RNA rrnG operon (Albrechtsen et al., 1991)
   9019..9090    +  misc_feature   5' β-globin insulator: insulator upstream of the human β-globin locus (Farrell et al., 2002)
   9095..9141    -  terminator     T7 terminator: transcription terminator for bacteriophage T7 RNA polymerase
   9159..9207    -  polyA_signal   poly(A) signal: synthetic polyadenylation signal
   9288..9591    +  enhancer       CMV enhancer: human cytomegalovirus immediate early enhancer
   9664..9681    -  promoter       CMV promoter (fragment): human cytomegalovirus (CMV) immediate early promoter
   9744..9795    +  promoter       CMVd2 promoter: truncated human cytomegalovirus (CMV) immediate early promoter that yields moderately reduced expression relative to the full-length promoter
   9929..10404   +  intron         β-globin intron: internally truncated intron from human β-globin
