[The description below was written by a language model from this plasmid's Addgene catalogue record and pLannotate feature annotations shown in this document.]
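Description:
pTwist-SARS-CoV-2 Spike-deltaC18 T716I (ATT) is a mammalian expression plasmid built on the Twist pTwist-CMV-BetaGlobin-WPRE-Neo backbone. It encodes the SARS-CoV-2 spike glycoprotein carrying the single substitution T716I. The name indicates a deletion of the C-terminal 18 residues, a truncation commonly used to improve spike incorporation into pseudotyped particles. This fits the annotated spike reading frame of 3,765 nt, which is slightly shorter than full length. The "(ATT)" in the name presumably refers to the isoleucine codon used, although the record does not explain it.

The catalogue lists the promoter as CAG. The feature table, however, shows a CMV enhancer with CMV promoter elements followed by a truncated human β-globin intron immediately upstream of the spike ORF, which matches the backbone name rather than a classical CAG arrangement. Downstream of the ORF sit a WPRE, which boosts transcript stability and expression, and an SV40 polyadenylation signal. β-globin insulator elements and bacterial and T7 terminators flank the cassettes and help isolate them from neighbouring transcription.

A separate SV40 early promoter–neo–bGH poly(A) unit allows G418 selection in mammalian cells. In E. coli the plasmid is propagated through a high-copy ColE1/pUC-type origin with ampicillin resistance.

The stated purpose is production of spike-pseudotyped virus. The plasmid supplies the envelope protein in trans when co-transfected with packaging and reporter constructs. The resulting particles allow the effect of the T716I mutation on entry, or on neutralization by vaccine-elicited sera, to be assessed in the context of studies of SARS-CoV-2 immune escape.
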