Addgene plasmid #212341: pTwist-SARS-CoV-2 Spike-deltaC18 T716I (ATT)
Purpose: Encodes SARS-CoV-2 spike T716I for pseudovirus production
Depositing lab: Alejandro Balazs. Depositing organization: Massachusetts General Hospital. Publication: Ongoing evolution of SARS-CoV-2 drives escape from mRNA vaccine-induced humoral immunity. Roederer AL, Cao Y, Denis KS, Sheehan ML, Li CJ, Lam EC, Gregory DJ, Poznansky MC, Iafrate AJ, Canaday DH, Gravenstein S, Garcia-Beltran WF, Balazs AB. medRxiv [Preprint]. 2024 Mar 7:2024.03.05.24303815. doi: 10.1101/2024.03.05.24303815. PubMed 38496628.
Backbone
  Vector backbone: pTwist-CMV-BetaGlobin-WPRE-Neo
  Backbone manufacturer: Twist
  Vector type: Mammalian Expression
Growth in bacteria
  Bacterial resistance: Ampicillin, 100 μg/mL
  Growth temperature: 37°C
  Growth strain: DH5alpha
  Copy number: High Copy
Gene/Insert
  Gene/Insert name: SARS-CoV-2 Spike T716I
  Species: Severe acute respiratory syndrome coronavirus 2
  Mutation: T716I
  Entrez Gene: S (a.k.a. GU280_gp02, spike glycoprotein)
  Promoter: CAG
  Cloning method: Ligation Independent Cloning
Terms and licenses: Academic/Nonprofit Terms; Industry Terms: Not Available to Industry
Depositor comments: Please visit https://www.medrxiv.org/content/10.1101/2024.03.05.24303815v1 for medRxiv preprint.
How to cite: pTwist-SARS-CoV-2 Spike-deltaC18 T716I (ATT) was a gift from Alejandro Balazs (Addgene plasmid # 212341 ; http://n2t.net/addgene:212341 ; RRID:Addgene_212341)
